>Addgene plasmid #81543 | pDONR223_SV2C_p.R121Q | addgene full sequence | sequence record 165729 | Addgene NGS Result
GGCAGTTCCCTACTCTCGCGTTAACGCTAGCATGGATGTTTTCCCAGTCACGACGTTGTAAAACGACGGC
CAGTCTTAAGCTCGGGCCCCAAATAATGATTTTATTTTGACTGATAGTGACCTGTTCGTTGCAACAAATT
GATGAGCAATGCTTTTTTATAATGCCAACTTTGTACAAAAAAGTTGGCACCATGGAAGACTCTTACAAGG
ATAGGACTTCACTGATGAAGGGTGCCAAGGACATTGCCAGAGAGGTGAAGAAACAAACAGTAAAGAAGGT
GAATCAAGCTGTGGACCGAGCCCAGGATGAATACACCCAGAGGTCCTACAGTCGGTTCCAAGATGAAGAA
GATGATGATGACTACTACCCGGCTGGAGAAACCTATAATGGTGAGGCCAACGATGACGAAGGCTCAAGTG
AAGCCACTGAGGGGCATGATGAAGATGATGAGATCTATGAGGGGGAGTATCAGGGCATCCCCAGTATGAA
CCAAGCGAAGGACAGCATCGTGTCAGTGGGGCAGCCCAAGGGCGATGAGTACAAGGACCGACAGGAGCTG
GAATCAGAAAGGAGAGCTGACGAGGAAGAGTTAGCCCAGCAGTATGAGCTGATAATCCAAGAATGCGGTC
ATGGTCGTTTTCAGTGGGCCCTTTTCTTCGTCCTGGGCATGGCTCTTATGGCAGACGGTGTAGAGGTGTT
TGTCGTTGGCTTCGTGTTACCCAGTGCTGAGACAGACCTCTGCATCCCAAATTCAGGATCTGGATGGCTA
GGCAGCATAGTGTACCTCGGGATGATGGTGGGGGCGTTCTTCTGGGGAGGACTGGCAGACAAAGTGGGAA
GGAAACAGTCTCTTCTGATTTGCATGTCTGTCAACGGATTCTTTGCCTTCCTTTCTTCATTTGTCCAAGG
TTATGGCTTCTTTCTCTTCTGTCGCTTACTTTCTGGATTCGGGATTGGAGGAGCCATACCCACTGTGTTC
TCGTACTTTGCTGAAGTCCTGGCCCGGGAAAAGCGGGGCGAACACTTGAGCTGGCTCTGCATGTTCTGGA
TGATCGGTGGCATCTACGCCTCTGCCATGGCCTGGGCCATCATCCCGCACTACGGGTGGAGCTTCAGCAT
GGGATCGGCCTACCAGTTTCACAGTTGGCGTGTGTTTGTCATCGTCTGTGCACTCCCCTGTGTCTCCTCC
GTGGTGGCCCTCACATTCATGCCTGAAAGCCCACGATCCTTGTTGGAGGTTGGAAAACATGATGAAGCTT
GGATGATTCTGAAGTTAATTCATGACACCAACATGAGAGCCCGGGGTCAGCCTGAGAAGGTCTTCACGGT
AAACAAAATAAAAACTCCTAAACAAATAGATGAGCTGATTGAAATTGAGAGTGACACAGGAACATGGTAT
AGGAGGTGTTTTGTTCGGATCCGCACCGAGCTGTACGGAATTTGGTTGACTTTTATGAGATGTTTCAACT
ACCCAGTCAGGGATAATACAATAAAGCTTACAATTGTTTGGTTCACCCTGTCCTTTGGGTACTATGGATT
ATCCGTTTGGTTCCCTGATGTCATTAAACCTCTGCAGTCCGATGAATATGCATTGCTAACCAGAAATGTG
GAGAGAGATAAATATGCAAATTTCACTATTAACTTTACAATGGAAAATCAGATTCATACTGGAATGGAAT
ACGACAATGGCAGATTCATAGGGGTCAAGTTCAAATCTGTAACTTTCAAAGACTCTGTTTTTAAGTCCTG
CACCTTTGAGGATGTAACTTCAGTGAACACCTACTTCAAGAACTGCACATTTATTGACACTGTTTTTGAC
AACACAGATTTTGAGCCATATAAATTCATTGACAGTGAATTTAAAAACTGCTCGTTTTTTCACAACAAGA
CGGGATGTCAGATTACCTTTGATGATGACTATAGTGCCTACTGGATTTATTTTGTCAACTTTCTGGGGAC
ATTGGCAGTATTGCCAGGGAACATTGTGTCTGCTCTGCTGATGGACAGAATTGGGCGCTTAACAATGCTA
GGTGGCTCTATGGTGCTTTCGGGGATCAGCTGTTTCTTCCTTTGGTTCGGCACCAGTGAATCCATGATGA
TAGGCATGCTGTGTCTGTACAATGGATTGACCATCTCAGCCTGGAACTCTCTTGACGTGGTCACTGTGGA
ACTGTACCCCACAGACCGGAGGGCAACAGGCTTTGGCTTCTTAAATGCGCTATGCAAGGCAGCAGCCGTC
CTGGGAAACTTAATATTTGGCTCTCTGGTCAGCATCACCAAATCAATCCCCATCCTGCTGGCTTCTACTG
TGCTCGTGTGTGGAGGACTCGTTGGGCTGTGCCTGCCTGACACACGAACCCAGGTTCTGATGTTGCCAAC
TTTCTTGTACAAAGTTGGCATTATAAGAAAGCATTGCTTATCAATTTGTTGCAACGAACAGGTCACTATC
AGTCAAAATAAAATCATTATTTGCCATCCAGCTGATATCCCCTATAGTGAGTCGTATTACATGGTCATAG
CTGTTTCCTGGCAGCTCTGGCCCGTGTCTCAAAATCTCTGATGTTACATTGCACAAGATAAAAATATATC
ATCATGCCTCCTCTAGACCAGCCAGGACAGAAATGCCTCGACTTCGCTGCTACCCAAGGTTGCCGGGTGA
CGCACACCGTGGAAACGGATGAAGGCACGAACCCAGTGGACATAAGCCTGTTCGGTTCGTAAGCTGTAAT
GCAAGTAGCGTATGCGCTCACGCAACTGGTCCAGAACCTTGACCGAACGCAGCGGTGGTAACGGCGCAGT
GGCGGTTTTCATGGCTTGTTATGACTGTTTTTTTGGGGTACAGTCTATGCCTCGGGCATCCAAGCAGCAA
GCGCGTTACGCCGTGGGTCGATGTTTGATGTTATGGAGCAGCAACGATGTTACGCAGCAGGGCAGTCGCC
CTAAAACAAAGTTAAACATTATGAGGGAAGCGGTGATCGCCGAAGTATCGACTCAACTATCAGAGGTAGT
TGGCGTCATCGAGCGCCATCTCGAACCGACGTTGCTGGCCGTACATTTGTACGGCTCCGCAGTGGATGGC
GGCCTGAAGCCACACAGTGATATTGATTTGCTGGTTACGGTGACCGTAAGGCTTGATGAAACAACGCGGC
GAGCTTTGATCAACGACCTTTTGGAAACTTCGGCTTCCCCTGGAGAGAGCGAGATTCTCCGCGCTGTAGA
AGTCACCATTGTTGTGCACGACGACATCATTCCGTGGCGTTATCCAGCTAAGCGCGAACTGCAATTTGGA
GAATGGCAGCGCAATGACATTCTTGCAGGTATCTTCGAGCCAGCCACGATCGACATTGATCTGGCTATCT
TGCTGACAAAAGCAAGAGAACATAGCGTTGCCTTGGTAGGTCCAGCGGCGGAGGAACTCTTTGATCCGGT
TCCTGAACAGGATCTATTTGAGGCGCTAAATGAAACCTTAACGCTATGGAACTCGCCGCCCGACTGGGCT
GGCGATGAGCGAAATGTAGTGCTTACGTTGTCCCGCATTTGGTACAGCGCAGTAACCGGCAAAATCGCGC
CGAAGGATGTCGCTGCCGACTGGGCAATGGAGCGCCTGCCGGCCCAGTATCAGCCCGTCATACTTGAAGC
TAGACAGGCTTATCTTGGACAAGAAGAAGATCGCTTGGCCTCGCGCGCAGATCAGTTGGAAGAATTTGTC
CACTACGTGAAAGGCGAGATCACCAAGGTAGTCGGCAAATAACCCTCGAGCCACCCATGACCAAAATCCC
TTAACGTGAGTTACGCGTCGTTCCACTGAGCGTCAGACCCCGTAGAAAAGATCAAAGGATCTTCTTGAGA
TCCTTTTTTTCTGCGCGTAATCTGCTGCTTGCAAACAAAAAAACCACCGCTACCAGCGGTGGTTTGTTTG
CCGGATCAAGAGCTACCAACTCTTTTTCCGAAGGTAACTGGCTTCAGCAGAGCGCAGATACCAAATACTG
TTCTTCTAGTGTAGCCGTAGTTAGGCCACCACTTCAAGAACTCTGTAGCACCGCCTACATACCTCGCTCT
GCTAATCCTGTTACCAGTGGCTGCTGCCAGTGGCGATAAGTCGTGTCTTACCGGGTTGGACTCAAGACGA
TAGTTACCGGATAAGGCGCAGCGGTCGGGCTGAACGGGGGGTTCGTGCACACAGCCCAGCTTGGAGCGAA
CGACCTACACCGAACTGAGATACCTACAGCGTGAGCTATGAGAAAGCGCCACGCTTCCCGAAGGGAGAAA
GGCGGACAGGTATCCGGTAAGCGGCAGGGTCGGAACAGGAGAGCGCACGAGGGAGCTTCCAGGGGGAAAC
GCCTGGTATCTTTATAGTCCTGTCGGGTTTCGCCACCTCTGACTTGAGCGTCGATTTTTGTGATGCTCGT
CAGGGGGGCGGAGCCTATGGAAAAACGCCAGCAACGCGGCCTTTTTACGGTTCCTGGCCTTTTGCTGGCC
TTTTGCTCACATGTTCTTTCCTGCGTTATCCCCTGATTCTGTGGATAACCGTATTACCGCCTTTGAGTGA
GCTGATACCGCTCGCCGCAGCCGAACGACCGAGCGCAGCGAGTCAGTGAGCGAGGAAGCGGAAGAGCGCC
CAATACGCAAACCGCCTCTCCCCGCGCGTTGGCCGATTCATTAATGCAGCTGGCACGACAGGTTTCCCGA
CTGGAAAGCGGGCAGTGAGCGCAACGCAATTAATACGCGTACCGCTAGCCAGGAAGAGTTTGTAGAAACG
CAAAAAGGCCATCCGTCAGGATGGCCTTCTGCTTAGTTTGATGCCTGGCAGTTTATGGCGGGCGTCCTGC
CCGCCACCCTCCGGGCCGTTGCTTCACAACGTTCAAATCCGCTCCCGGCGGATTTGTCCTACTCAGGAGA
GCGTTCACCGACAAACAACAGATAAAACGAAAGGCCCAGTCTTCCGACTGAGCCTTTCGTTTTATTTGAT
GCCT
Features (pLannotate 1.2.2; 12 found; start..end, strand, type, name):
     38..74      -  CDS            lacZα (fragment): LacZα fragment of β-galactosidase; lacZ fragment
     91..186     +  protein_bind   attL3: mutant version of attL; recombination site for the Gateway® LR reaction LR Clonase™
    192..2372    +  CDS            SV2C: SV2C_HUMAN - Also known as KIAA1054. Experimental evidence at protein level: Swiss-Prot protein existence level 1. (Microbial infection) Possible receptor for C.botulinum neurotoxin type D (BoNT/D, botD); note that type D does not usually infect humans. From Homo sapiens (Human).
   2377..2472    -  protein_bind   attL3: mutant version of attL; recombination site for the Gateway® LR reaction LR Clonase™
   2491..2509    -  promoter       T7 promoter: promoter for bacteriophage T7 RNA polymerase
   2699..2722    +  promoter       Pc promoter (fragment): intI1 (promoter lies within the coding sequence); class 1 integron promoter
   2898..2954    +  CDS            GmR (fragment): gentamycin acetyltransferase; aacC1; confers resistance to gentamycin
   2961..3752    +  CDS            SmR: aminoglycoside adenylyltransferase (Murphy, 1985); aadA; confers resistance to spectinomycin and streptomycin
   3845..4433    +  rep_origin     ori: high-copy-number ColE1/pMB1/pBR322/pUC origin of replication
   4616..4708    +  CDS            lacI (fragment): lac repressor; lacI; The lac repressor binds to the lac operator to inhibit transcription in E. coli. This inhibition can be relieved by adding lactose or isopropyl-β-D-thiogalactopyranoside (IPTG).
   4763..4790    -  terminator     rrnB T2 terminator: transcription terminator T2 from the E. coli rrnB gene
   4922..4965    +  terminator     rrnB T1 terminator: Escherichia coli rrnB; transcription terminator T1 from the E. coli rrnB gene
