[The description below was written by a language model from this plasmid's Addgene catalogue record and pLannotate feature annotations shown in this document.]
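Description:
pDONR223_SV2C_p.R121Q is a Gateway entry clone built on the Invitrogen pDONR223 backbone and carrying the human SV2C open reading frame, which encodes synaptic vesicle glycoprotein 2C. It belongs to the Target Accelerator Plasmid Collection, a set of wild-type and variant ORF clones assembled for systematic functional testing of rare cancer-associated alleles. The name highlights the R121Q substitution, but the catalogue record also lists a second change, F346S, so the insert differs from the reference transcript at two positions. The plasmid is propagated in E. coli at high copy from a ColE1/pUC-type origin. It is selected with spectinomycin through the aadA (SmR) aminoglycoside adenylyltransferase gene, which lies downstream of a fragment of a class 1 integron Pc promoter.

In the roughly 5 kb sequenced record, the SV2C coding sequence of about 2.2 kb is flanked on both sides by attL recombination sites. The annotation software labels both as attL3. These sites let LR Clonase transfer the ORF into any compatible Gateway destination vector. The entry clone has no promoter driving the insert, so expression depends entirely on the destination vector chosen. A T7 promoter sits just outside the downstream attL site and points back toward the insert, and rrnB T1 and T2 terminators insulate the cassette from read-through transcription. The short lacZα, lacI and gentamicin-resistance annotations are only fragments and are probably non-functional backbone remnants. The clone is in the "open" configuration, with no stop codon directly after the ORF, so it can be fused in frame to C-terminal tags supplied by a destination vector. Its typical use is as a shuttle for building expression constructs that compare this variant with wild-type SV2C.
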