Addgene plasmid #81543: pDONR223_SV2C_p.R121Q
Purpose: Gateway Donor vector containing SV2C , part of the Target Accelerator Plasmid Collection.
Depositing lab: Jesse Boehm & William Hahn & David Root. Depositing organization: Broad Institute. Publication: Systematic Functional Interrogation of Rare Cancer Variants Identifies Oncogenic Alleles. Kim E, Ilic N, Shrestha Y, Zou L, Kamburov A, Zhu C, Yang X, Lubonja R, Tran N, Nguyen C, Lawrence MS, Piccioni F, Bagul M, Doench JG, Chouinard CR, Wu X, Hogstrom L, Natoli T, Tamayo P, Horn H, Corsello SM, Lage K, Root DE, Subramanian A, Golub TR, Getz G, Boehm JS, Hahn WC. Cancer Discov. 2016 Jul;6(7):714-26. doi: 10.1158/2159-8290.CD-16-0160. Epub 2016 May 4. PubMed 27147599.
Backbone
  Vector backbone: pDONR223
  Backbone manufacturer: Invitrogen
  Backbone size w/o insert (bp): 2790
  Vector type: Gateway Entry vector
Growth in bacteria
  Bacterial resistance: Spectinomycin, 50 μg/mL
  Growth temperature: 37°C
  Growth strain: DH5alpha
  Copy number: High Copy
Gene/Insert
  Gene/Insert name: SV2C
  Species: H. sapiens (human)
  Mutation: R121Q; F346S
  GenBank ID: NM_014979.3
  Entrez Gene: SV2C
  Promoter: None
  Cloning method: Gateway Cloning
  Sequencing primers: 5′ M13pUC-fwd; 3′ M13-Rev
Terms and licenses: Academic/Nonprofit Terms; Industry Terms: Not Available to Industry
Depositor comments: Open state: NO stop codon immediately follows insert
How to cite: pDONR223_SV2C_p.R121Q was a gift from Jesse Boehm & William Hahn & David Root (Addgene plasmid # 81543 ; http://n2t.net/addgene:81543 ; RRID:Addgene_81543)
