>Addgene plasmid #81543 | pDONR223_SV2C_p.R121Q | depositor partial sequence | sequence record 154862 | Insert sequence
ATGGAAGACTCTTACAAGGATAGGACTTCACTGATGAAGGGTGCCAAGGACATTGCCAGAGAGGTGAAGA
AACAAACAGTAAAGAAGGTGAATCAAGCTGTGGACCGAGCCCAGGATGAATACACCCAGAGGTCCTACAG
TCGGTTCCAAGATGAAGAAGATGATGATGACTACTACCCGGCTGGAGAAACCTATAATGGTGAGGCCAAC
GATGACGAAGGCTCAAGTGAAGCCACTGAGGGGCATGATGAAGATGATGAGATCTATGAGGGGGAGTATC
AGGGCATCCCCAGTATGAACCAAGCGAAGGACAGCATCGTGTCAGTGGGGCAGCCCAAGGGCGATGAGTA
CAAGGACCGACAGGAGCTGGAATCAGAAAGGAGAGCTGACGAGGAAGAGTTAGCCCAGCAGTATGAGCTG
ATAATCCAAGAATGCGGTCATGGTCGTTTTCAGTGGGCCCTTTTCTTCGTCCTGGGCATGGCTCTTATGG
CAGACGGTGTAGAGGTGTTTGTCGTTGGCTTCGTGTTACCCAGTGCTGAGACAGACCTCTGCATCCCAAA
TTCAGGATCTGGATGGCTAGGCAGCATAGTGTACCTCGGGATGATGGTGGGGGCGTTCTTCTGGGGAGGA
CTGGCAGACAAAGTGGGAAGGAAACAGTCTCTTCTGATTTGCATGTCTGTCAACGGGATTCTTTGCCTTC
CTTTCTTCATTTGTCCAAGGTTATGGCTTCTTTCTCTTCTGTCGCTTACTTTCTGGATTCGGGATTGGAG
GAGCCATACCCACTGTGTTCTCGTACTTTGCTGAAGTCCTGGCCCGGGAAAAGCGGGGCGAACACTTGAG
CTGGCTCTGCATGTTCTGGATGATCGGTGGCATCTACGCCTCTGCCATGGCCTGGGCCATCATCCCGCAC
TACGGGTGGAGCTTCAGCATGGGATCGGCCTACCAGTTTCACAGTTGGCGTGTGTTTGTCATCGTCTGTG
CACTCCCCTGTGTCTCCTCCGTGGTGGCCCTCACATTCATGCCTGAAAGCCCACGATCCTTGTTGGAGGT
TGGAAAACATGATGAAGCTTGGATGATTCTGAAGTTAATTCATGACACCAACATGAGAGCCCGGGGTCAG
CCTGAGAAGGTCTTCACGGTAAACAAAATAAAAACTCCTAAACAAATAGATGAGCTGATTGAAATTGAGA
GTGACACAGGAACATGGTATAGGAGGTGTTTTGTTCGGATCCGCACCGAGCTGTACGGAATTTGGTTGAC
TTTTATGAGATGTTTCAACTACCCAGTCAGGGATAATACAATAAAGCTTACAATTGTTTGGTTCACCCTG
TCCTTTGGGTACTATGGATTATCCGTTTGGTTCCCTGATGTCATTAAACCTCTGCAGTCCGATGAATATG
CATTGCTAACCAGAAATGTGGAGAGAGATAAATATGCAAATTTCACTATTAACTTTACAATGGAAAATCA
GATTCATACTGGAATGGAATACGACAATGGCAGATTCATAGGGGTCAAGTTCAAATCTGTAACTTTCAAA
GACTCTGTTTTTAAGTCCTGCACCTTTGAGGATGTAACTTCAGTGAACACCTACTTCAAGAACTGCACAT
TTATTGACACTGTTTTTGACAACACAGATTTTGAGCCATATAAATTCATTGACAGTGAATTTAAAAACTG
CTCGTTTTTTCACAACAAGACGGGATGTCAGATTACCTTTGATGATGACTATAGTGCCTACTGGATTTAT
TTTGTCAACTTTCTGGGGACATTGGCAGTATTGCCAGGGAACATTGTGTCTGCTCTGCTGATGGACAGAA
TTGGGCGCTTAACAATGCTAGGTGGCTCTATGGTGCTTTCGGGGATCAGCTGTTTCTTCCTTTGGTTCGG
CACCAGTGAATCCATGATGATAGGCATGCTGTGTCTGTACAATGGATTGACCATCTCAGCCTGGAACTCT
CTTGACGTGGTCACTGTGGAACTGTACCCCACAGACCGGAGGGCAACAGGCTTTGGCTTCTTAAATGCGC
TATGCAAGGCAGCAGCCGTCCTGGGAAACTTAATATTTGGCTCTCTGGTCAGCATCACCAAATCAATCCC
CATCCTGCTGGCTTCTACTGTGCTCGTGTGTGGAGGACTCGTTGGGCTGTGCCTGCCTGACACACGAACC
CAGGTTCTGATG
